>Addgene plasmid #198093 | pCI-Puro_hCOL4A4-Myc-His | addgene full sequence | sequence record 389398 | Addgene NGS Result
TCAATATTGGCCATTAGCCATATTATTCATTGGTTATATAGCATAAATCAATATTGGCTATTGGCCATTG
CATACGTTGTATCTATATCATAATATGTACATTTATATTGGCTCATGTCCAATATGACCGCCATGTTGGC
ATTGATTATTGACTAGTTATTAATAGTAATCAATTACGGGGTCATTAGTTCATAGCCCATATATGGAGTT
CCGCGTTACATAACTTACGGTAAATGGCCCGCCTGGCTGACCGCCCAACGACCCCCGCCCATTGACGTCA
ATAATGACGTATGTTCCCATAGTAACGCCAATAGGGACTTTCCATTGACGTCAATGGGTGGAGTATTTAC
GGTAAACTGCCCACTTGGCAGTACATCAAGTGTATCATATGCCAAGTCCGCCCCCTATTGACGTCAATGA
CGGTAAATGGCCCGCCTGGCATTATGCCCAGTACATGACCTTACGGGACTTTCCTACTTGGCAGTACATC
TACGTATTAGTCATCGCTATTACCATGGTGATGCGGTTTTGGCAGTACACCAATGGGCGTGGATAGCGGT
TTGACTCACGGGGATTTCCAAGTCTCCACCCCATTGACGTCAATGGGAGTTTGTTTTGGCACCAAAATCA
ACGGGACTTTCCAAAATGTCGTAATAACCCCGCCCCGTTGACGCAAATGGGCGGTAGGCGTGTACGGTGG
GAGGTCTATATAAGCAGAGCTGGTTTAGTGAACCGTCAGATCACTAGAAGCTTTATTGCGGTAGTTTATC
ACAGTTAAATTGCTAACGCAGTCAGTGCTTCTGACACAACAGTCTCGAACTTAAGCTGCAGAAGTTGGTC
GTGAGGCACTGGGCAGGTAAGTATCAAGGTTACAAGACAGGTTTAAGGAGACCAATAGAAACTGGGCTTG
TCGAGACAGAGAAGACTCTTGCGTTTCTGATAGGCACCTATTGGTCTTACTGACATCCACTTTGCCTTTC
TCTCCACAGGTGTCCACTCCCAGTTCAATTACAGCTCTTAAGGCTAGAGTATTAATACGACTCACTATAG
GGCTAGCAAAGCGATCGCCGAACTCACCTATCTCCCCAACACCTAATAACATTCAATCACTCTTTCCACT
AACCACCTATCTACATCACCACCCACCAGCCGCCACCATGTGGTCTCTGCACATAGTACTAATGAGGTGC
TCCTTCAGATTGACCAAGTCCTTGGCCACAGGTCCCTGGTCACTTATACTCATTCTCTTTTCTGTACAAT
ATGTATATGGGAGTGGAAAGAAATACATTGGTCCTTGTGGAGGAAGAGATTGCTCTGTTTGCCACTGTGT
TCCTGAAAAGGGGTCTCGGGGTCCACCAGGACCACCAGGGCCACAGGGTCCAATTGGACCCCTGGGAGCC
CCAGGACCCATTGGGCTTTCAGGAGAGAAAGGAATGAGAGGGGACCGCGGCCCTCCTGGAGCAGCAGGGG
ACAAAGGAGATAAGGGTCCAACTGGTGTTCCTGGATTTCCAGGTTTAGATGGCATACCTGGGCACCCAGG
GCCTCCTGGACCCAGAGGCAAACCTGGTATGAGTGGCCACAATGGCTCAAGAGGTGACCCAGGGTTTCCA
GGAGGAAGAGGAGCTCTTGGCCCAGGAGGCCCCCTAGGCCATCCTGGGGAAAAGGGAGAAAAAGGAAATT
CAGTGTTCATTTTAGGTGCCGTTAAAGGTATTCAGGGAGACAGAGGGGACCCAGGACTGCCTGGCTTACC
AGGATCTTGGGGTGCAGGAGGACCGGCAGGTCCCACAGGATATCCTGGAGAGCCAGGGTTAGTGGGACCT
CCGGGCCAACCAGGGCGTCCAGGTTTGAAGGGAAATCCCGGTGTGGGAGTAAAGGGGCAAATGGGAGACC
CGGGTGAGGTTGGTCAGCAAGGTTCTCCTGGACCCACCCTGTTGGTAGAGCCACCTGACTTTTGTCTCTA
TAAAGGAGAAAAGGGTATAAAAGGAATTCCTGGAATGGTTGGACTGCCAGGACCACCAGGACGCAAGGGA
GAATCTGGTATTGGGGCAAAAGGAGAAAAAGGTATTCCTGGATTTCCAGGGCCTCGGGGGGATCCTGGTT
CCTATGGATCTCCAGGTTTTCCAGGATTAAAGGGAGAACTAGGACTGGTTGGAGATCCTGGGCTATTTGG
ATTAATTGGCCCAAAGGGGGATCCTGGAAATCGAGGGCACCCAGGACCACCAGGTGTTTTGGTGACTCCA
CCTCTTCCACTCAAAGGCCCACCAGGGGACCCAGGGTTCCCTGGCCGCTATGGAGAAACAGGGGATGTTG
GACCACCTGGTCCCCCAGGTCTCTTGGGCAGACCAGGGGAAGCCTGTGCAGGCATGATAGGACCCCCTGG
GCCACAAGGATTTCCTGGTCTTCCTGGGCTTCCAGGAGAAGCTGGTATTCCTGGGAGACCTGATTCTGCT
CCAGGAAAACCAGGGAAGCCAGGATCACCTGGCTTGCCTGGAGCACCAGGCCTGCAGGGCCTCCCAGGAT
CAAGTGTGATATACTGTAGTGTTGGGAACCCCGGACCACAAGGAATAAAAGGCAAAGTTGGTCCCCCAGG
AGGAAGAGGCCCAAAAGGAGAAAAAGGAAATGAAGGACTCTGTGCCTGTGAGCCTGGACCCATGGGCCCC
CCTGGCCCTCCAGGACTTCCTGGGAGGCAGGGGAGTAAGGGAGACTTGGGGCTCCCTGGCTGGCTTGGAA
CAAAAGGTGACCCAGGACCTCCTGGTGCTGAAGGACCTCCAGGGCTACCAGGAAAGCATGGTGCCTCTGG
ACCACCTGGCAACAAAGGGGCGAAGGGTGACATGGTTGTATCAAGAGTTAAAGGGCACAAAGGAGAAAGA
GGTCCTGATGGGCCCCCAGGATTTCCAGGGCAGCCAGGATCACATGGTCGGGATGGACATGCTGGAGAAA
AAGGGGATCCAGGACCTCCAGGGGATCATGAAGATGCGACCCCAGGTGGTAAAGGATTTCCTGGACCTCT
GGGCCCCCCAGGCAAAGCAGGACCTGTGGGGCCCCCAGGACTGGGATTTCCTGGTCCACCAGGAGAGCGA
GGCCACCCAGGAGTTCCAGGCCACCCAGGTGTGAGGGGCCCTGATGGCTTGAAGGGTCAGAAAGGTGACA
CAATTTCTTGCAACGTAACCTACCCTGGGAGGCATGGCCCTCCAGGTTTTGATGGACCTCCAGGTCCGAA
GGGATTTCCAGGTCCCCAAGGTGCCCCTGGGCTGAGTGGTTCAGATGGGCATAAAGGCAGACCTGGCACA
CCAGGAACAGCGGAAATACCAGGTCCACCTGGTTTTCGTGGTGACATGGGAGATCCGGGTTTTGGAGGTG
AAAAGGGGTCCTCCCCTGTTGGGCCCCCAGGCCCTCCCGGCTCACCAGGAGTGAATGGTCAGAAAGGAAT
CCCGGGAGACCCTGCATTTGGTCACCTGGGACCCCCGGGAAAGAGGGGTCTTTCAGGAGTGCCAGGGATA
AAAGGACCCAGGGGTGATCCGGGATGTCCAGGGGCTGAAGGGCCAGCTGGCATTCCTGGATTCCTAGGTC
TCAAAGGTCCCAAAGGCAGAGAGGGACATGCTGGGTTTCCAGGTGTCCCAGGTCCACCTGGCCATTCCTG
TGAAAGAGGTGCTCCAGGGATACCAGGGCAACCGGGACTCCCTGGGTATCCAGGTAGCCCAGGTGCTCCA
GGTGGGAAAGGACAGCCGGGAGATGTGGGGCCTCCCGGGCCAGCTGGAATGAAAGGCCTCCCCGGACTCC
CAGGACGGCCTGGGGCACATGGTCCCCCAGGCCTCCCAGGAATCCCAGGTCCCTTTGGAGATGATGGGCT
ACCTGGTCCTCCAGGTCCAAAGGGACCCCGGGGGCTGCCTGGTTTCCCAGGTTTTCCCGGAGAAAGAGGA
AAGCCTGGTGCAGAGGGATGTCCTGGCGCAAAGGGAGAACCTGGAGAGAAGGGCATGTCTGGCCTTCCTG
GAGACCGGGGACTGAGAGGGGCCAAAGGAGCCATAGGACCTCCCGGAGATGAAGGAGAAATGGCTATCAT
TTCACAAAAGGGAACACCTGGGGAACCTGGACCTCCTGGAGATGATGGATTCCCAGGAGAAAGAGGTGAT
AAAGGAACTCCCGGGATGCAAGGGAGAAGAGGAGAGCCGGGAAGATACGGACCACCTGGATTTCACAGAG
GGGAACCTGGTGAGAAAGGTCAGCCAGGGCCTCCTGGACCCCCAGGCCCTCCAGGCTCAACTGGTCTAAG
AGGGTTCATTGGTTTTCCAGGACTTCCAGGTGACCAGGGTGAGCCAGGTTCTCCAGGTCCCCCTGGATTT
TCAGGAATTGATGGAGCAAGAGGACCTAAAGGAAACAAAGGTGACCCTGCCAGTCACTTTGGTCCACCTG
GTCCAAAGGGTGAGCCAGGTAGCCCTGGATGTCCAGGGCATTTTGGAGCATCCGGAGAGCAGGGCTTGCC
TGGTATTCAAGGGCCCAGAGGATCACCTGGAAGGCCAGGGCCACCTGGCTCCTCTGGACCACCAGGGTGC
CCAGGTGATCACGGGATGCCTGGGCTGAGGGGACAGCCAGGAGAAATGGGAGACCCTGGGCCAAGAGGCC
TCCAGGGGGATCCAGGGATACCAGGTCCTCCGGGAATAAAAGGTCCCTCCGGATCACCTGGCCTGAACGG
CTTGCATGGATTGAAAGGTCAGAAAGGAACTAAAGGTGCTTCAGGTTTGCATGATGTGGGGCCACCTGGT
CCAGTGGGAATACCTGGGCTAAAAGGGGAGAGAGGAGACCCTGGGAGCCCAGGAATCTCTCCTCCAGGTC
CTCGTGGAAAGAAAGGTCCCCCAGGACCCCCAGGGAGTTCAGGACCACCTGGTCCTGCAGGTGCCACAGG
AAGAGCTCCTAAGGACATTCCTGACCCGGGTCCACCTGGAGATCAGGGACCTCCTGGTCCTGATGGCCCA
AGAGGAGCACCTGGGCCTCCAGGCCTCCCTGGGAGTGTTGACCTTCTGAGAGGGGAGCCAGGTGACTGTG
GTCTACCAGGGCCACCAGGTCCCCCTGGCCCACCAGGCCCTCCAGGATACAAAGGCTTTCCAGGATGTGA
TGGAAAAGATGGCCAGAAAGGACCAGTGGGATTCCCGGGACCGCAGGGACCACATGGATTTCCTGGGCCA
CCTGGAGAGAAGGGTTTACCTGGACCTCCAGGGAGAAAAGGGCCCACTGGTCTTCCGGGTCCCAGAGGTG
AACCGGGGCCACCTGCAGATGTGGATGACTGTCCCCGAATCCCAGGCCTTCCTGGGGCGCCAGGCATGAG
AGGACCAGAAGGAGCCATGGGGCTCCCTGGAATGAGAGGCCCCTCAGGACCAGGGTGTAAAGGAGAGCCT
GGGCTGGATGGCAGGAGGGGTGTGGATGGCGTCCCTGGGTCTCCTGGGCCTCCCGGACGTAAAGGTGACA
CAGGAGAAGACGGCTACCCTGGAGGACCAGGGCCTCCTGGTCCCATTGGGGATCCTGGGCCCAAAGGGTT
TGGCCCTGGATACCTCGGTGGCTTCCTCCTGGTTCTCCACAGTCAGACGGACCAGGAGCCCACCTGCCCC
CTGGGCATGCCCAGGCTCTGGACTGGGTATAGTCTGTTATACCTGGAAGGGCAAGAGAAAGCTCACAATC
AAGACCTTGGTCTGGCAGGGTCTTGCCTTCCCGTATTTAGCACGCTGCCCTTTGCCTACTGCAACATCCA
CCAGGTGTGCCACTATGCCCAGAGAAACGACAGATCCTACTGGCTGGCCAGCGCTGCGCCCCTCCCCATG
ATGCCACTCTCTGAAGAGGCGATCCGCCCCTATGTCAGCCGCTGTGCGGTATGCGAGGCCCCGGCCCAGG
CGGTGGCGGTGCACAGCCAGGACCAGTCCATCCCCCCATGTCCGCAGACCTGGAGGAGCCTCTGGATCGG
GTATTCATTCCTGATGCACACAGGAGCTGGGGACCAAGGAGGAGGGCAGGCCCTTATGTCACCTGGCAGC
TGCCTGGAAGATTTCAGAGCAGCACCATTCCTTGAATGCCAGGGCCGGCAGGGAACTTGCCACTTTTTCG
CAAATAAGTATAGCTTCTGGCTCACAACGGTGAAAGCAGACTTGCAGTTTTCCTCTGCTCCAGCACCAGA
CACCTTAAAAGAAAGCCAGGCCCAACGCCAGAAAATCAGCCGGTGCCAGGTCTGCGTGAAGTATAGCGAG
GATCTGTACTTTCAGAGCATCGATGGAAGTGGTAAAGCTATGGAGCAAAAGCTCATTTCTGAAGAGGACT
TGAATGAAATGGAGCAAAAGCTCATTTCTGAAGAGGACTTGAATGAAATGGAGCAAAAGCTCATTTCTGA
AGAGGACTTGAATGAAATGGAGCAAAAGCTCATTTCTGAAGAGGACTTGAATGAAATGGAGCAAAAGCTC
ATTTCTGAAGAGGACTTGAATGAAATGGAGAGCTTGGGCGACCTCCATCATCACCATCACCACTAGGGGA
TATCAGCTGAATTCTAGAAATTCATCGACAATCAACCTCTGGATTACAAAATTTGTGAAAGATTGACTGG
TATTCTTAACTATGTTGCTCCTTTTACGCTATGTGGATACGCTGCTTTAATGCCTTTGTATCATGCTATT
GCTTCCCGTATGGCTTTCATTTTCTCCTCCTTGTATAAATCCTGGTTGCTGTCTCTTTATGAGGAGTTGT
GGCCCGTTGTCAGGCAACGTGGCGTGGTGTGCACTGTGTTTGCTGACGCAACCCCCACTGGTTGGGGCAT
TGCCACCACCTGTCAGCTCCTTTCCGGGACTTTCGCTTTCCCCCTCCCTATTGCCACGGCGGAACTCATC
GCCGCCTGCCTTGCCCGCTGCTGGACAGGGGCTCGGCTGTTGGGCACTGACAATTCCGTGGTGTTGTCGG
GGAAGCTGACGTCCTTTCCATGGCTGCTCGCCTGTGTTGCCACCTGGATTCTGCGCGGGACGTCCTTCTG
CTACGTCCCTTCGGCCCTCAATCCAGCGGACCTTCCTTCCCGCGGCCTGCTGCCGGCTCTGCGGCCTCTT
CCGCGTCTTCGCCTTCGCCCTCAGACGAGTCGGATCTCCCTTTGGGCCGCCTCCCCGCCCAGGTTCCTTG
GGCCGCGACTCTAGGGCATGCAAGCTGATCCGGCTGCTAACAAAGCCCGAAAGGAAGCTGAGTTGGCTGC
TGCCACCGCTGAGCAATAACTAGCATAACCCCTTGGGGCGGCCGCTTCGAGCAGACATGATAAGATACAT
TGATGAGTTTGGACAAACCACAACTAGAATGCAGTGAAAAAAATGCTTTATTTGTGAAATTTGTGATGCT
ATTGCTTTATTTGTAACCATTATAAGCTGCAATAAACAAGTTAACAACAACAATTGCATTCATTTTATGT
TTCAGGTTCAGGGGGAGATGTGGGAGGTTTTTTTAAGCAAGTAAAACCTCTACAAATGTGGTAAAATCGA
ATTTTAACAAAATATTAACGCTTACAATTTCCTGATGCGGTATTTTCTCCTTACGCATCTGTGCGGTATT
TCACACCGCATACGCGGATCTGCGCAGCACCATGGCCTGAAATAACCTCTGAAAGAGGAACTTGGTTAGG
TACCTTCTGAGGCGGAAAGAACCAGCTGTGGAATGTGTGTCAGTTAGGGTGTGGAAAGTCCCCAGGCTCC
CCAGCAGGCAGAAGTATGCAAAGCATGCATCTCAATTAGTCAGCAACCAGGTGTGGAAAGTCCCCAGGCT
CCCCAGCAGGCAGAAGTATGCAAAGCATGCATCTCAATTAGTCAGCAACCATAGTCCCGCCCCTAACTCC
GCCCATCCCGCCCCTAACTCCGCCCAGTTCCGCCCATTCTCCGCCCCATGGCTGACTAATTTTTTTTATT
TATGCAGAGGCCGAGGCCGCCTCGGCCTCTGAGCTATTCCAGAAGTAGTGAGGAGGCTTTTTTGGAGGCC
TAGGCTTTTGCAAAAAGCTCGATTCTTCTGACACTAGCGCCACCATGACCGAGTACAAGCCCACGGTGCG
CCTCGCCACCCGCGACGACGTCCCCCGGGCCGTACGCACCCTCGCCGCCGCGTTCGCCGACTACCCCGCC
ACGCGCCACACCGTCGACCCGGACCGCCACATCGAGCGGGTCACCGAGCTGCAAGAACTCTTCCTCACGC
GCGTCGGGCTCGACATCGGCAAGGTGTGGGTCGCGGACGACGGCGCCGCGGTGGCGGTCTGGACCACGCC
GGAGAGCGTCGAAGCGGGGGCGGTGTTCGCCGAGATCGGCCCGCGCATGGCCGAGTTGAGCGGTTCCCGG
CTGGCCGCGCAGCAACAGATGGAAGGCCTCCTGGCGCCGCACCGGCCCAAGGAGCCCGCGTGGTTCCTGG
CCACCGTCGGCGTCTCGCCCGACCACCAGGGCAAGGGTCTGGGCAGCGCCGTCGTGCTCCCCGGAGTGGA
GGCGGCCGAGCGCGCCGGGGTGCCCGCCTTCCTGGAGACCTCCGCGCCCCGCAACCTCCCCTTCTACGAG
CGGCTCGGCTTCACCGTCACCGCCGACGTCGAGGTGCCCGAAGGACCGCGCACCTGGTGCATGACCCGCA
AGCCCGGTGCCTAGAACTCTAGCCATCACGATGGCCGCAATAAAATATCTTTATTTTCATTACATCTGTG
TGTTGGTTTTTTGTGTGAATCGATAGCGATAAGGATCCTCTTTGCGCTTGCGTTTTCCCTTGTCCAGATA
GCCCAGTAGCTGACATTCATCCGGGGTCAGCACCGTTTCTGCGGACTGGCTTTCTACGTAATGGTTTCTT
AGACGTCAGGTGGCACTTTTCGGGGAAATGTGCGCGGAACCCCTATTTGTTTATTTTTCTAAATACATTC
AAATATGTATCCGCTCATGAGACAATAACCCTGATAAATGCTTCAATAATATTGAAAAAGGAAGAGTATG
AGTATTCAACATTTCCGTGTCGCCCTTATTCCCTTTTTTGCGGCATTTTGCCTTCCTGTTTTTGCTCACC
CAGAAACGCTGGTGAAAGTAAAAGATGCTGAAGATCAGTTGGGTGCACGAGTGGGTTACATCGAACTGGA
TCTCAACAGCGGTAAGATCCTTGAGAGTTTTCGCCCCGAAGAACGTTTTCCAATGATGAGCACTTTCAAA
GTTCTGCTATGTGGCGCGGTATTATCCCGTATTGACGCCGGGCAAGAGCAACTCGGTCGCCGCATACACT
ATTCTCAGAATGACTTGGTTGAGTACTCACCAGTCACAGAAAAGCATCTTACGGATGGCATGACAGTAAG
AGAATTATGCAGTGCTGCCATAACCATGAGTGATAACACTGCGGCCAACTTACTTCTGACAACTATCGGA
GGACCGAAGGAGCTAACCGCTTTTTTGCACAACATGGGGGATCATGTAACTCGCCTTGATCGTTGGGAAC
CGGAGCTGAATGAAGCCATACCAAACGACGAGCGTGACACCACGATGCCTGTAGCAATGGCAACAACGTT
GCGCAAACTATTAACTGGCGAACTACTTACTCTAGCTTCCCGGCAACAATTAATAGACTGGATGGAGGCG
GATAAAGTTGCAGGACCACTTCTGCGCTCGGCCCTTCCGGCTGGCTGGTTTATTGCTGATAAATCTGGAG
CCGGTGAGCGTGGGTCTCGCGGTATCATTGCAGCACTGGGGCCAGATGGTAAGCCCTCCCGTATCGTAGT
TATCTACACGACGGGGAGTCAGGCAACTATGGATGAACGAAATAGACAGATCGCTGAGATAGGTGCCTCA
CTGATTAAGCATTGGTAATTCGAAATGACCGACCAAGCGACGCCCAACCGGTATCAGCTCACTCAAAGGC
GGTAATACGGTTATCCACAGAATCAGGGGATAACGCAGGAAAGAACATGTGAGCAAAAGGCCAGCAAAAG
GCCAGGAACCGTAAAAAGGCCGCGTTGCTGGCGTTTTTCCATAGGCTCCGCCCCCCTGACGAGCATCACA
AAAATCGACGCTCAAGTCAGAGGTGGCGAAACCCGACAGGACTATAAAGATACCAGGCGTTTCCCCCTGG
AAGCTCCCTCGTGCGCTCTCCTGTTCCGACCCTGCCGCTTACCGGATACCTGTCCGCCTTTCTCCCTTCG
GGAAGCGTGGCGCTTTCTCATAGCTCACGCTGTAGGTATCTCAGTTCGGTGTAGGTCGTTCGCTCCAAGC
TGGGCTGTGTGCACGAACCCCCCGTTCAGCCCGACCGCTGCGCCTTATCCGGTAACTATCGTCTTGAGTC
CAACCCGGTAAGACACGACTTATCGCCACTGGCAGCAGCCACTGGTAACAGGATTAGCAGAGCGAGGTAT
GTAGGCGGTGCTACAGAGTTCTTGAAGTGGTGGCCTAACTACGGCTACACTAGAAGGACAGTATTTGGTA
TCTGCGCTCTGCTGAAGCCAGTTACCTTCGGAAAAAGAGTTGGTAGCTCTTGATCCGGCAAACAAACCAC
CGCTGGTAGCGGTGGTTTTTTTGTTTGCAAGCAGCAGATTACGCGCAGAAAAAAAGGATTTCAAGAAGAT
CCTTTGATCTTTTCTACGGGGTCTGACGCTCAGTGGAACGAAAACTCACGTTAAGGGATTTTGGTCATGA
GATTATCAAAAAGGATCTTCACCTAGATCCTTTTATAGTCCGGAAATACAGGAACGCACGCTGGATGGCC
CTTCGCTGGGATGGTGAAACCATGAAAAATGGCAGCTTCAGTGGATTAAGTGGGGGTAATGTGGCCTGTA
CCCTCTGGTTGCATAGGTATTCATACGGTTAAAATTTATCAGGCGCGATTGCGGCAGTTTTTCGGGTGGT
TTGTTGCCATTTTTACCTGTCTGCTGCCGTGATCGCGCTGAACGCGTTTTAGCGGTGCGTACAATTAAGG
GATTATGGTAAATCCACTTACTGTCTGCCCTCGTAGCCATCGAGATAAACCGCAGTACTCCGGCCACGAT
GCGTCCGGCGTAGAGGATCGAGATCT
Features (pLannotate 1.2.2; 26 found; start..end, strand, type, name):
    140..517     +  enhancer       CMV enhancer: human cytomegalovirus immediate early enhancer
    519..718     +  promoter       CMV promoter: human cytomegalovirus (CMV) immediate early promoter
    857..989     +  intron         chimeric intron: chimera between introns from human β-globin and immunoglobulin heavy chain genes
   1033..1051    +  promoter       T7 promoter: promoter for bacteriophage T7 RNA polymerase
   1158..6227    +  CDS            COL4A4: CO4A4_HUMAN - Experimental evidence at protein level: Swiss-Prot protein existence level 1. Type IV collagen is the major structural component of glomerular basement membranes (GBM), forming a 'chicken-wire' meshwork together with laminins, proteoglycans and entactin/nidogen. From Homo sapiens (Human).
   6228..6248    +  CDS            TEV site: tobacco etch virus (TEV) protease recognition and cleavage site
   6273..6302    +  CDS            Myc: Myc (human c-Myc proto-oncogene) epitope tag
   6312..6341    +  CDS            Myc: Myc (human c-Myc proto-oncogene) epitope tag
   6351..6380    +  CDS            Myc: Myc (human c-Myc proto-oncogene) epitope tag
   6390..6419    +  CDS            Myc: Myc (human c-Myc proto-oncogene) epitope tag
   6429..6458    +  CDS            Myc: Myc (human c-Myc proto-oncogene) epitope tag
   6540..7128    +  misc_feature   WPRE: woodchuck hepatitis virus posttranscriptional regulatory element
   7173..7222    +  CDS            SET1 (fragment): solubility-enhancement tag derived from T7 phage gene 10B
   7230..7249    +  terminator     T7 terminator (fragment): transcription terminator for bacteriophage T7 RNA polymerase
   7271..7392    -  polyA_signal   SV40 poly(A) signal: SV40 polyadenylation signal
   7415..7483    -  CDS            large T antigen (fragment): large T antigen from SV40 (simian virus 40)
   7488..7520    +  rep_origin     M13 ori (fragment): M13 bacteriophage origin of replication; arrow indicates direction of (+) strand synthesis
   7521..7572    -  misc_feature   bom (fragment): basis of mobility region from pBR322
   7637..7994    +  promoter       SV40 promoter: SV40 enhancer and early promoter
   8025..8622    +  CDS            PuroR (fragment): puromycin N-acetyltransferase; pac from Streptomyces alboniger; confers resistance to puromycin
   8649..8697    +  polyA_signal   poly(A) signal: synthetic polyadenylation signal
   8718..8810    -  CDS            tnpA (fragment): TN5P_ECOLX - Also known as tnp. Experimental evidence at protein level: Swiss-Prot protein existence level 1. Mediates transposition of transposon Tn5 by a 'cut and paste' mechanism. First, the monomeric transposase binds the 19 bp inverted DNA repeats flanking the transposon. Then, dimerization of the DNA- bound transposase creates a synaptic DNA complex. After nicking of the first DNA strand, excision of the transposon proceeds through a series of intermediates. The transposase then mediates the insertion of the transposon at a new site by strand transfer. The activity of the wild- type tran
   8853..8957    +  promoter       AmpR promoter: bla
   8958..9818    +  CDS            AmpR: β-lactamase; bla; confers resistance to ampicillin, carbenicillin, and related antibiotics
   9976..10564   -  rep_origin     ori: high-copy-number ColE1/pMB1/pBR322/pUC origin of replication
  10680..10963   +  misc_feature   cer region: ColE1-derived recombination site that helps to maintain plasmids as monomers
