[The description below was written by a language model from this plasmid's Addgene catalogue record and pLannotate feature annotations shown in this document.]
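Description:
pCI-Puro_hCOL4A4-Myc-His is a mammalian expression plasmid of about 11 kb, built on the Promega pCI backbone and modified to carry a puromycin selection cassette. It is maintained in E. coli through a high-copy ColE1/pUC-type origin and an ampicillin resistance gene (β-lactamase with its own promoter). A ColE1 cer site is also annotated, which helps resolve plasmid multimers into monomers. For selection of transfected mammalian cells, an SV40 enhancer/early promoter drives puromycin N-acetyltransferase, followed by a synthetic polyadenylation signal.

The payload is the full-length human COL4A4 coding sequence, encoding the α4 chain of type IV collagen, a major structural component of the glomerular basement membrane. Transcription is driven by the CMV immediate-early enhancer and promoter, followed by the β-globin/immunoglobulin chimeric intron characteristic of pCI, which promotes splicing-dependent enhancement of expression. A T7 promoter lies just upstream of the insert. The collagen chain is fused at its C terminus to a TEV protease cleavage site followed by five tandem Myc epitopes. The catalogue entry also lists a His tag, although this is not separately annotated in the feature table. This arrangement allows immunodetection and affinity capture of the protein, with the option of removing the tags by TEV digestion. Downstream, a WPRE is present to boost transcript stability and expression, and an SV40 polyadenylation signal is annotated after it, on the reverse strand. Several short fragments annotated nearby (SET1, T7 terminator, M13 ori, bom, tnpA) appear to be backbone remnants rather than functional parts.

The stated purpose is expression of human COL4A4 in mammalian cells, with puromycin selection available for enriching or establishing stable expressing populations.
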