Addgene plasmid #198093: pCI-Puro_hCOL4A4-Myc-His
Purpose: Express hCOL4A4 in mammalian cells
Depositing lab: Jeffrey Miner. Depositing organization: Washington University in Saint Louis.
Backbone
  Vector backbone: pCI
  Backbone manufacturer: Promega
  Vector type: Mammalian Expression
  Selectable markers: Puromycin
Growth in bacteria
  Bacterial resistance: Ampicillin, 100 μg/mL
  Growth temperature: 37°C
  Growth strain: DH5alpha
  Copy number: High Copy
Gene/Insert
  Gene/Insert name: COL4A4
  Species: H. sapiens (human)
  Entrez Gene: COL4A4 (a.k.a. ATS2, BFH, BFH1, CA44)
  Promoter: CMV, beta-globin/IgG chimeric intron
  Tag / fusion protein: TEV-Myc-His (C terminal on insert)
  Cloning method: Gibson Cloning
Terms and licenses: Academic/Nonprofit Terms; Industry Terms: Not Available to Industry
How to cite: pCI-Puro_hCOL4A4-Myc-His was a gift from Jeffrey Miner (Addgene plasmid # 198093 ; http://n2t.net/addgene:198093 ; RRID:Addgene_198093)
